>Addgene plasmid #36780 | TAL2369 | depositor partial sequence | sequence record 45973 | TAL2369 sequence 1640 bps
GAACCTGACCCCAGACCAGGTAGTCGCAATCGCGAACAATAATGGGGGAAAGCAAGCCCTGGAAACCGTG
CAAAGGTTGTTGCCGGTCCTTTGTCAAGACCACGGCCTTACACCGGAGCAAGTCGTGGCCATTGCAAGCA
ACATCGGTGGCAAACAGGCTCTTGAGACGGTTCAGAGACTTCTCCCAGTTCTCTGTCAAGCCCACGGGCT
GACTCCCGATCAAGTTGTAGCGATTGCGTCGAACATTGGAGGGAAACAAGCATTGGAGACTGTCCAACGG
CTCCTTCCCGTGTTGTGTCAAGCCCACGGTTTGACGCCTGCACAAGTGGTCGCCATCGCCTCGAATGGCG
GCGGTAAGCAGGCGCTGGAAACAGTACAGCGCCTGCTGCCTGTACTGTGCCAGGATCATGGACTGACCCC
AGACCAGGTAGTCGCAATCGCGAACAATAATGGGGGAAAGCAAGCCCTGGAAACCGTGCAAAGGTTGTTG
CCGGTCCTTTGTCAAGACCACGGCCTTACACCGGAGCAAGTCGTGGCCATTGCATCCCACGACGGTGGCA
AACAGGCTCTTGAGACGGTTCAGAGACTTCTCCCAGTTCTCTGTCAAGCCCACGGGCTGACTCCCGATCA
AGTTGTAGCGATTGCGTCCAACGGTGGAGGGAAACAAGCATTGGAGACTGTCCAACGGCTCCTTCCCGTG
TTGTGTCAAGCCCACGGTTTGACGCCTGCACAAGTGGTCGCCATCGCCAGCCATGATGGCGGTAAGCAGG
CGCTGGAAACAGTACAGCGCCTGCTGCCTGTACTGTGCCAGGATCATGGACTGACCCCAGACCAGGTAGT
CGCAATCGCGTCACATGACGGGGGAAAGCAAGCCCTGGAAACCGTGCAAAGGTTGTTGCCGGTCCTTTGT
CAAGACCACGGCCTTACACCGGAGCAAGTCGTGGCCATTGCAAGCAATGGGGGTGGCAAACAGGCTCTTG
AGACGGTTCAGAGACTTCTCCCAGTTCTCTGTCAAGCCCACGGGCTGACTCCCGATCAAGTTGTAGCGAT
TGCGTCCAACGGTGGAGGGAAACAAGCATTGGAGACTGTCCAACGGCTCCTTCCCGTGTTGTGTCAAGCC
CACGGTTTGACGCCTGCACAAGTGGTCGCCATCGCCAACAACAACGGCGGTAAGCAGGCGCTGGAAACAG
TACAGCGCCTGCTGCCTGTACTGTGCCAGGATCATGGACTGACCCCAGACCAGGTAGTCGCAATCGCGAA
CAATAATGGGGGAAAGCAAGCCCTGGAAACCGTGCAAAGGTTGTTGCCGGTCCTTTGTCAAGACCACGGC
CTTACACCGGAGCAAGTCGTGGCCATTGCAAGCAATGGGGGTGGCAAACAGGCTCTTGAGACGGTTCAGA
GACTTCTCCCAGTTCTCTGTCAAGCCCACGGGCTGACTCCCGATCAAGTTGTAGCGATTGCGTCCAACGG
TGGAGGGAAACAAGCATTGGAGACTGTCCAACGGCTCCTTCCCGTGTTGTGTCAAGCCCACGGTTTGACG
CCTGCACAAGTGGTCGCCATCGCCAACAACAACGGCGGTAAGCAGGCGCTGGAAACAGTACAGCGCCTGC
TGCCTGTACTGTGCCAGGATCATGGACTGA
