>Addgene plasmid #36780 | TAL2369 | addgene partial sequence | sequence record 48150 | CMV-F 5'-CGCAAATGGGCGGTAGGCGTG-3'
ACTAGAGAACCCACTGCTTACTGGCTTATCGAAATTAATACGACTCACTATAGGGAGACCCAAGCTGGCT
AGCACCATGGACTACAAAGACCATGACGGTGATTATAAAGATCATGACATCGATTACAAGGATGACGATG
ACAAGATGGCCCCCAAGAAGAAGAGGAAGGTGGGCATTCACCGCGGGGTACCTATGGTGGACTTGAGGAC
ACTCGGTTATTCGCAACAGCAACAGGAGAAAATCAAGCCTAAGGTCAGGAGCACCGTCGCGCAACACCAC
GAGGCGCTTGTGGGGCATGGCTTCACTCATGCGCATATTGTCGCGCTTTCACAGCACCCTGCGGCGCTTG
GGACGGTGGCTGTCAAATACCAAGATATGATTGCGGCCCTGCCCGAAGCCACGCACGAGGCAATTGTAGG
GGTCGGTAAACAGTGGTCGGGAGCGCGAGCACTTGAGGCGCTGCTGACTGTGGCGGGTGAGCTTAGGGGG
CCTCCGCTCCAGCTCGACACCGGGCAGCTGCTGAAGATCGCGAAGAGAGGGGGAGTAACAGCGGTAGAGG
CAGTGCACGCCTGGCGCAATGCGCTCACCGGGGCCCCCTTGAACCTGACCCCAGACCAGGTAGTCGCAAT
CGCGAACAATAATGGGGGAAAGCAAGCCCTGGAAACCGTGCAAAGGTTGTTGCCGGTCCTTTGTCAAGAC
CACGGCCTTACACCGGAGCAAGTCGTGGCCATTGCAAGCAACATCGGTGGCAAACAGGCTCTTGAGACGG
TTCAGAGACTTCTCCCAGTTCTCTGTCAAGCCCACGGGCTGACTCCCGATCAAGTTGTAGCGATTGCGTC
GAACATTGGAGGGAAACAAGCATTG
