>Addgene plasmid #36780 | TAL2369 | addgene partial sequence | sequence record 48151 | JDS-TALEN-F 5'-TAGGGGTCGGTAAACAGTGG-3'
CTTAGGGGGCCTCCGCTCCAGCTCGACACCGGGCAGCTGCTGAAGATCGCGAAGAGAGGGGGAGTAACAG
CGGTAGAGGCAGTGCACGCCTGGCGCAATGCGCTCACCGGGGCCCCCTTGAACCTGACCCCAGACCAGGT
AGTCGCAATCGCGAACAATAATGGGGGAAAGCAAGCCCTGGAAACCGTGCAAAGGTTGTTGCCGGTCCTT
TGTCAAGACCACGGCCTTACACCGGAGCAAGTCGTGGCCATTGCAAGCAACATCGGTGGCAAACAGGCTC
TTGAGACGGTTCAGAGACTTCTCCCAGTTCTCTGTCAAGCCCACGGGCTGACTCCCGATCAAGTTGTAGC
GATTGCGTCGAACATTGGAGGGAAACAAGCATTGGAGACTGTCCAACGGCTCCTTCCCGTGTTGTGTCAA
GCCCACGGTTTGACGCCTGCACAAGTGGTCGCCATCGCCTCGAATGGCGGCGGTAAGCAGGCGCTGGAAA
CAGTACAGCGCCTGCTGCCTGTACTGTGCCAGGATCATGGACTGACCCCAGACCAGGTAGTCGCAATCGC
GAACAATAATGGGGGAAAGCAAGCCCTGGAAACCGTGCAAAGGTTGTTGCCGGTCCTTTGTCAAGACCAC
GGCCTTACACCGGAGCAAGTCGTGGCCATTGCATCCCACGACGGTGGCAAACAGGCTCTTGAGACGGTTC
AGAGACTTCTCCCAGTTCTCTGTCAAGCCCACGGGCTGACTCCCGATCAAGTTGTAGCGATTGCGTCCAA
CGGTGGAGGGAAACAAGCATTGGAGACTGTCCAACGGCTCCTTCCCGTGTTGTGTCAAGCCCACGGTTTG
ACGCCTGCACAAGTGGTCGCCATCGCCAGCCATGATGGCGG
