[The description below was written by a language model from this plasmid's Addgene catalogue record.]
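Description:
TAL2369 is a mammalian expression plasmid encoding the right-hand monomer of a TALEN pair directed against the human NCOR1 gene. It is built on the JDS74 backbone, a roughly 6.4 kb TALEN expression vector. A custom TAL effector repeat array of about 1.6 kb, produced by the FLASH assembly method, was inserted between two BsmBI sites that were destroyed during cloning. The plasmid is maintained at high copy in E. coli under ampicillin selection. The record does not name the origin of replication, and no feature table is provided.

The repeat array sits in frame with elements supplied by the backbone: an N-terminal 3X FLAG epitope tag for detecting the protein, and a C-terminal wild-type FokI nuclease domain. The array determines DNA-binding specificity, directing the fusion to an 18-nucleotide target site in NCOR1. FokI cleaves only as a dimer, so this construct is meant to be used with the corresponding left TALEN, which binds the opposite strand across a spacer. Together the two monomers make a double-strand break, whose repair can yield indel mutations or targeted edits. A CMV promoter drives expression in transfected mammalian cells, and the vector type also indicates a T7 promoter, which allows in vitro synthesis of TALEN mRNA. The BGH-reverse sequencing primer suggests a BGH polyadenylation region downstream, although this is not listed explicitly.

The species field gives human, whereas the linked Entrez entry carries mouse-style aliases, so the gene annotation should be read with some caution. The depositor advises checking the plasmid by diagnostic digest before use, a sensible precaution for highly repetitive TAL arrays.
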