Addgene plasmid #36780: TAL2369
Depositing lab: Keith Joung. Depositing organization: Massachusetts General Hospital. Publication: FLASH assembly of TALENs for high-throughput genome editing. Reyon D, Tsai SQ, Khayter C, Foden JA, Sander JD, Joung JK. Nat Biotechnol. 2012 Apr 8. doi: 10.1038/nbt.2170. PubMed 22484455.
Backbone
  Vector backbone: JDS74
  Backbone manufacturer: Joung lab (Addgene Plasmid # 32288)
  Backbone size w/o insert (bp): 6447
  Vector type: Mammalian, T7 for in vitro mRNA synthesis
Growth in bacteria
  Bacterial resistance: Ampicillin, 100 μg/mL
  Growth temperature: 37°C
  Growth strain: XL1 Blue
  Copy number: High Copy
Gene/Insert
  Gene/Insert name: NCOR1-TALEN_Right (alt name: NCOR1)
  Species: H. sapiens (human)
  Insert size (bp): 1640
  Entrez Gene: Ncor1 (a.k.a. 5730405M06Rik, A230020K14Rik, N-CoR, RIP13, Rxrip13, mKIAA1047)
  Promoter: CMV
  Tag / fusion protein: 3X Flag (N terminal on backbone); WT FOKI (C terminal on backbone)
  Cloning method: Restriction Enzyme; 5′ cloning site BsmBI (destroyed during cloning); 3′ cloning site BsmBI (destroyed during cloning)
  Sequencing primers: 5′ CMV-F; 3′ BGH-rev
Terms and licenses: Academic/Nonprofit Terms; Industry Terms: Not Available to Industry
Depositor comments: Target binding site: TGAATGCTCCTTGGTTGG It is strongly recommended that users perform a diagnostic digest to verify this plasmid prior to use. For example, a double digest of the plasmid with BamHI and KpnI should result in two bands at 2.2kb and 5.9kb.
How to cite: TAL2369 was a gift from Keith Joung (Addgene plasmid # 36780 ; http://n2t.net/addgene:36780 ; RRID:Addgene_36780)
